>Addgene plasmid #41165 | pcDNA3 Plk4(Sak) wt (Nigg HR9) | addgene full sequence | sequence record 208244 | Addgene NGS Result
AAAATTTAAGCTACAACAAGGCAAGGCTTGACCGACAATTGCATGAAGAATCTGCTTAGGGTTAGGCGTT
TTGCGCTGCTTCGCGATGTACGGGCCAGATATACGCGTTGACATTGATTATTGACTAGTTATTAATAGTA
ATCAATTACGGGGTCATTAGTTCATAGCCCATATATGGAGTTCCGCGTTACATAACTTACGGTAAATGGC
CCGCCTGGCTGACCGCCCAACGACCCCCGCCCATTGACGTCAATAATGACGTATGTTCCCATAGTAACGC
CAATAGGGACTTTCCATTGACGTCAATGGGTGGAGTATTTACGGTAAACTGCCCACTTGGCAGTACATCA
AGTGTATCATATGCCAAGTACGCCCCCTATTGACGTCAATGACGGTAAATGGCCCGCCTGGCATTATGCC
CAGTACATGACCTTATGGGACTTTCCTACTTGGCAGTACATCTACGTATTAGTCATCGCTATTACCATGG
TGATGCGGTTTTGGCAGTACATCAATGGGCGTGGATAGCGGTTTGACTCACGGGGATTTCCAAGTCTCCA
CCCCATTGACGTCAATGGGAGTTTGTTTTGGCACCAAAATCAACGGGACTTTCCAAAATGTCGTAACAAC
TCCGCCCCATTGACGCAAATGGGCGGTAGGCGTGTACGGTGGGAGGTCTATATAAGCAGAGCTCTCTGGC
TAACTAGAGAACCCACTGCTTACTGGCTTATCGAAATTAATACGACTCACTATAGGGAGACCCAAGCTGG
CTAGCGTTTAAACTTAAGCTTACCATGGAGCAGAAGCTGATCTCCGAGGAGGACCTGAACGAGCAGAAGC
TGATCTCCGAGGAGGACCTGAACGAGCAGAAGCTGATCTCCGAGGAGGACCTGAACCTGGAGGTGCTGTT
CCAGGGACCCGGGGTACCTAGGATCCTGACCATGGCGACCTGCATCGGGGAGAAGATCGAGGATTTTAAA
GTTGGAAATCTGCTTGGTAAAGGATCATTTGCTGGTGTCTACAGAGCTGAGTCCATTCACACTGGTTTGG
AAGTTGCAATCAAAATGATAGATAAGAAAGCCATGTACAAAGCAGGAATGGTACAGAGAGTCCAAAATGA
GGTGAAAATACATTGCCAATTGAAACATCCCTCTATCTTGGAGCTTTATAACTATTTTGAAGATAGCAAT
TATGTGTATCTGGTATTAGAAATGTGCCATAATGGAGAAATGAACAGGTATCTAAAGAATAGAGTGAAAC
CCTTCTCAGAAAATGAAGCTCGACACTTCATGCACCAGATCATCACAGGGATGTTGTATCTTCATTCTCA
TGGTATACTACACCGGGACCTCACACTTTCTAACCTCCTACTGACTCGTAATATGAACATCAAGATTGCT
GATTTTGGGCTGGCAACTCAACTGAAAATGCCACATGAAAAGCACTATACATTATGTGGAACTCCTAACT
ACATTTCACCAGAAATTGCCACTCGAAGTGCACATGGCCTTGAATCTGATGTTTGGTCCCTGGGCTGTAT
GTTTTATACATTACTTATCGGGAGACCACCCTTCGACACTGACACAGTCAAGAACACATTAAATAAAGTA
GTATTGGCAGATTATGAAATGCCATCTTTTTTGTCAATAGAGGCCAAGGACCTTATTCACCAGTTACTTC
GTAGAAATCCAGCAGATCGTTTAAGTCTGTCTTCAGTATTGGACCATCCTTTTATGTCCCGAAATTCTTC
AACAAAAAGTAAAGATTTAGGAACTGTGGAAGACTCAATTGATAGTGGGCATGCCACAATTTCTACTGCA
ATTACAGCTTCTTCCAGTACCAGTATAAGTGGTAGTTTATTTGACAAAAGAAGACTTTTGATTGGTCAGC
CACTCCCAAATAAAATGACTGTATTTCCAAAGAATAAAAGTTCAACTGATTTTTCTTCTTCAGGAGATGG
AAACAGTTTTTATACTCAGTGGGGAAATCAAGAAACCAGTAATAGTGGAAGGGGAAGAGTAATTCAAGAT
GCAGAAGAAAGGCCACATTCTCGATACCTTCGTAGAGCTTATTCCTCTGATAGATCTGGCACTTCTAATA
GTCAGTCTCAAGCAAAAACATATACAATGGAACGATGTCACTCAGCAGAAATGCTTTCAGTGTCCAAAAG
ATCAGGAGGAGGTGAAAATGAAGAGAGGTACTCACCCACAGACAACAATGCCAACATTTTTAACTTCTTT
AAAGAAAAGACATCCAGTAGTTCTGGATCTTTTGAAAGACCTGATAACAATCAAGCACTCTCCAATCATC
TTTGTCCAGGAAAAACTCCTTTTCCATTTGCAGACCCGACACCTCAGACTGAAACCGTACAACAGTGGTT
TGGGAATCTGCAAATAAATGCTCATTTAAGAAAAACTACTGAATATGACAGCATCAGCCCAAACCGGGAC
TTCCAGGGCCATCCAGATTTGCAGAAGGACACATCAAAAAATGCCTGGACTGATACAAAAGTCAAAAAGA
ACTCTGATGCTTCTGATAATGCACATTCTGTAAAACAGCAAAATACCATGAAATATATGACTGCACTTCA
CAGTAAACCTGAGATAATCCAACAAGAATGTGTTTTTGGCTCAGATCCTCTTTCTGAACAGAGCAAGACT
AGGGGTATGGAGCCACCATGGGGTTATCAGAATCGTACATTAAGAAGCATTACATCTCCGTTGGTTGCTC
ACAGGTTAAAACCAATCAGACAGAAAACCAAAAAGGCTGTGGTGAGCATACTTGATTCAGAGGAGGTGTG
TGTGGAGCTTGTAAAGGAGTATGCATCTCAAGAATATGTGAAAGAAGTTCTTCAGATATCTAGTGATGGA
AATACGATCACTATTTATTATCCAAATGGTGGTAGAGGTTTTCCTCTTGCTGATAGACCACCCTCACCTA
CTGACAACATCAGTAGGTACAGCTTTGACAATTTACCAGAAAAATACTGGCGAAAATATCAATATGCTTC
CAGGTTTGTACAGCTTGTAAGATCTAAATCTCCCAAAATCACTTATTTTACAAGATATGCTAAATGCATT
TTGATGGAGAATTCTCCTGGTGCTGATTTTGAGGTTTGGTTTTATGATGGGGTAAAAATACACAAAACAG
AAGATTTCATTCAGGTGATTGAAAAGACAGGGAAGTCTTACACTTTAAAAAGTGAAAGTGAAGTTAATAG
CTTGAAAGAGGAGATAAAAATGTATATGGACCATGCTAATGAGGGTCATCGTATTTGTTTAGCACTGGAA
TCCATAATTTCAGAAGAGGAAAGGAAAACTAGGAGTGCTCCCTTTTTCCCAATAATCATAGGAAGAAAAC
CTGGTAGTACTAGTTCACCTAAGGCCTTATCACCTCCTCCTTCTGTGGATTCAAATTACCCAACGAGAGA
GAGAGCATCTTTCAACAGAATGGTCATGCATAGTGCTGCTTCTCCAACACAGGCACCAATCCTTAATCCC
TCTATGGTTACAAATGAAGGACTTGGTCTTACAACTACAGCTTCTGGAACAGACATCTCTTCTAATAGTC
TAAAAGATTGTCTTCCTAAATCAGCACAACTTTTGAAATCTGTTTTTGTGAAAAATGTTGGTTGGGCTAC
ACAGTTAACTAGTGGAGCTGTGTGGGTTCAGTTTAATGATGGGTCCCAGTTGGTTGTGCAGGCAGGAGTG
TCTTCTATCAGTTATACCTCACCAAATGGTCAAACAACTAGGTATGGAGAAAATGAAAAATTACCAGACT
ACATCAAACAGAAATTACAGTGTCTGTCTTCCATCCTTTTGATGTTTTCTAATCCGACTCCTAATTTTCA
TCTCGAGTCTAGAGGGCCCGTTTAAACCCGCTGATCAGCCTCGACTGTGCCTTCTAGTTGCCAGCCATCT
GTTGTTTGCCCCTCCCCCGTGCCTTCCTTGACCCTGGAAGGTGCCACTCCCACTGTCCTTTCCTAATAAA
ATGAGGAAATTGCATCGCATTGTCTGAGTAGGTGTCATTCTATTCTGGGGGGTGGGGTGGGGCAGGACAG
CAAGGGGGAGGATTGGGAAGACAATAGCAGGCATGCTGGGGATGCGGTGGGCTCTATGGCTTCTGAGGCG
GAAAGAACCAGCTGGGGCTCTAGGGGGTATCCCC
[124 nt withheld, positions 4165-4288]
C
[91 nt withheld, positions 4290-4380]
A
[49 nt withheld, positions 4382-4430]
CCTTTGACGTTGGAGTCCACGTTCTTT
[37 nt withheld, positions 4458-4494]
ACCCTATCTCGGTCTATTCTTTTGATTTATAAGGGATTTTGCCGATTTCGGCCTATTGGTTAAAAAATGA
GCTGATTTAACAAAAATTTAACGCGAATTAATTCTGTGGAATGTGTGTCAGTTAGGGTGTGGAAAGTCCC
CAGGCTCCCCAGCAGGCAGAAGTATGCAAAGCATGCATCTCAATTAGTCAGCAACCAGGTGTGGAAAGTC
CCCAGGCTCCCCAGCAGGCAGAAGTATGCAAAGCATGCATCTCAATTAGTCAGCAACCATAGTCCCGCCC
CTAACTCCGCCCATCCCGCCCCTAACTCCGCCCAGTTCCGCCCATTCTCCGCCCCATGGCTGACTAATTT
TTTTTATTTATGCAGAGGCCGAGGCCGCCTCTGCCTCTGAGCTATTCCAGAAGTAGTGAGGAGGCTTTTT
TGGAGGCCTAGGCTTTTGCAAAAAGCTCCCGGGAGCTTGTATATCCATTTTCGGATCTGATCAAGAGACA
GGATGAGGATCGTTTCGCATGATTGAACAAGATGGATTGCACGCAGGTTCTCCGGCCGCTTGGGTGGAGA
GGCTATTCGGCTATGACTGGGCACAACAGACAATCGGCTGCTCTGATGCCGCCGTGTTCCGGCTGTCAGC
GCAGGGGCGCCCGGTTCTTTTTGTCAAGACCGACCTGTCCGGTGCCCTGAATGAACTGCAGGACGAGGCA
GCGCGGCTATCGTGGCTGGCCACGACGGGCGTTCCTTGCGCAGCTGTGCTCGACGTTGTCACTGAAGCGG
GAAGGGACTGGCTGCTATTGGGCGAAGTGCCGGGGCAGGATCTCCTGTCATCTCACCTTGCTCCTGCCGA
GAAAGTATCCATCATGGCTGATGCAATGCGGCGGCTGCATACGCTTGATCCGGCTACCTGCCCATTCGAC
CACCAAGCGAAACATCGCATCGAGCGAGCACGTACTCGGATGGAAGCCGGTCTTGTCGATCAGGATGATC
TGGACGAAGAGCATCAGGGGCTCGCGCCAGCCGAACTGTTCGCCAGGCTCAAGGCGCGCATGCCCGACGG
CGAGGATCTCGTCGTGACCCATGGCGATGCCTGCTTGCCGAATATCATGGTGGAAAATGGCCGCTTTTCT
GGATTCATCGACTGTGGCCGGCTGGGTGTGGCGGACCGCTATCAGGACATAGCGTTGGCTACCCGTGATA
TTGCTGAAGAGCTTGGCGGCGAATGGGCTGACCGCTTCCTCGTGCTTTACGGTATCGCCGCTCCCGATTC
GCAGCGCATCGCCTTCTATCGCCTTCTTGACGAGTTCTTCTGAGCGGGACTCTGGGGTTCGAAATGACCG
ACCAAGCGACGCCCAACCTGCCATCACGAGATTTCGATTCCACCGCCGCCTTCTATGAAAGGTTGGGCTT
CGGAATCGTTTTCCGGGACGCCGGCTGGATGATCCTCCAGCGCGGGGATCTCATGCTGGAGTTCTTCGCC
CACCCCAACTTGTTTATTGCAGCTTATAATGGTTACAAATAAAGCAATAGCATCACAAATTTCACAAATA
AAGCATTTTTTTCACTGCATTCTAGTTGTGGTTTGTCCAAACTCATCAATGTATCTTATCATGTCTGTAT
ACCGTCGACCTCTAGCTAGAGCTTGGCGTAATCATGGTCATAGCTGTTTCCTGTGTGAAATTGTTATCCG
CTCACAATTCCACACAACATACGAGCCGGAAGCATAAAGTGTAAAGCCTGGGGTGCCTAATGAGTGAGCT
AACTCACATTAATTGCGTTGCGCTCACTGCCCGCTTTCCAGTCGGGAAACCTGTCGTGCCAGCTGCATTA
ATGAATCGGCCAACGCGCGGGGAGAGGCGGTTTGCGTATTGGGCGCTCTTCCGCTTCCTCGCTCACTGAC
TCGCTGCGCTCGGTCGTTCGGCTGCGGCGAGCGGTATCAGCTCACTCAAAGGCGGTAATACGGTTATCCA
CAGAATCAGGGGATAACGCAGGAAAGAACATGTGAGCAAAAGGCCAGCAAAAGGCCAGGAACCGTAAAAA
GGCCGCGTTGCTGGCGTTTTTCCATAGGCTCCGCCCCCCTGACGAGCATCACAAAAATCGACGCTCAAGT
CAGAGGTGGCGAAACCCGACAGGACTATAAAGATACCAGGCGTTTCCCCCTGGAAGCTCCCTCGTGCGCT
CTCCTGTTCCGACCCTGCCGCTTACCGGATACCTGTCCGCCTTTCTCCCTTCGGGAAGCGTGGCGCTTTC
TCATAGCTCACGCTGTAGGTATCTCAGTTCGGTGTAGGTCGTTCGCTCCAAGCTGGGCTGTGTGCACGAA
CCCCCCGTTCAGCCCGACCGCTGCGCCTTATCCGGTAACTATCGTCTTGAGTCCAACCCGGTAAGACACG
ACTTATCGCCACTGGCAGCAGCCACTGGTAACAGGATTAGCAGAGCGAGGTATGTAGGCGGTGCTACAGA
GTTCTTGAAGTGGTGGCCTAACTACGGCTACACTAGAAGAACAGTATTTGGTATCTGCGCTCTGCTGAAG
CCAGTTACCTTCGGAAAAAGAGTTGGTAGCTCTTGATCCGGCAAACAAACCACCGCTGGTAGCGGTGGTT
TTTTTGTTTGCAAGCAGCAGATTACGCGCAGAAAAAAAGGATCTCAAGAAGATCCTTTGATCTTTTCTAC
GGGGTCTGACGCTCAGTGGAACGAAAACTCACGTTAAGGGATTTTGGTCATGAGATTATCAAAAAGGATC
TTCACCTAGATCCTTTTAAATTAAAAATGAAGTTTTAAATCAATCTAAAGTATATATGAGTAAACTTGGT
CTGACAGTTACCAATGCTTAATCAGTGAGGCACCTATCTCAGCGATCTGTCTATTTCGTTCATCCATAGT
TGCCTGACTCCCCGTCGTGTAGATAACTACGATACGGGAGGGCTTACCATCTGGCCCCAGTGCTGCAATG
ATACCGCGAGACCCACGCTCACCGGCTCCAGATTTATCAGCAATAAACCAGCCAGCCGGAAGGGCCGAGC
GCAGAAGTGGTCCTGCAACTTTATCCGCCTCCATCCAGTCTATTAATTGTTGCCGGGAAGCTAGAGTAAG
TAGTTCGCCAGTTAATAGTTTGCGCAACGTTGTTGCCATTGCTACAGGCATCGTGGTGTCACGCTCGTCG
TTTGGTATGGCTTCATTCAGCTCCGGTTCCCAACGATCAAGGCGAGTTACATGATCCCCCATGTTGTGCA
AAAAAGCGGTTAGCTCCTTCGGTCCTCCGATCGTTGTCAGAAGTAAGTTGGCCGCAGTGTTATCACTCAT
GGTTATGGCAGCACTGCATAATTCTCTTACTGTCATGCCATCCGTAAGATGCTTTTCTGTGACTGGTGAG
TACTCAACCAAGTCATTCTGAGAATAGTGTATGCGGCGACCGAGTTGCTCTTGCCCGGCGTCAATACGGG
ATAATACCGCGCCACATAGCAGAACTTTAAAAGTGCTCATCATTGGAAAACGTTCTTCGGGGCGAAAACT
CTCAAGGATCTTACCGCTGTTGAGATCCAGTTCGATGTAACCCACTCGTGCACCCAACTGATCTTCAGCA
TCTTTTACTTTCACCAGCGTTTCTGGGTGAGCAAAAACAGGAAGGCAAAATGCCGCAAAAAAGGGAATAA
GGGCGACACGGAAATGTTGAATACTCATACTCTTCCTTTTTCAATATTATTGAAGCATTTATCAGGGTTA
TTGTCTCATGAGCGGATACATATTTGAATGTATTTAGAAAAATAAACAAATAGGGGTTCCGCGCACATTT
CCCCGAAAAGTGCCACCTGACGTCGACGGATCGGGAGATCTCCCGATCCCCTATGGTGCACTCTCAGTAC
AATCTGCTCTGATGCCGCATAGTTAAGCCAGTATCTGCTCCCTGCTTGTGTGTTGGAGGTCGCTGAGTAG
TGCGCGAGC
Features (pLannotate 1.2.2; 20 found; start..end, strand, type, name):
    110..489     +  enhancer       CMV enhancer: human cytomegalovirus immediate early enhancer
    490..693     +  promoter       CMV promoter: human cytomegalovirus (CMV) immediate early promoter
    689..722     +  LTR            5' LTR (truncated) (fragment): truncated 5' long terminal repeat (LTR) from HIV-1
    738..756     +  promoter       T7 promoter: promoter for bacteriophage T7 RNA polymerase
    942..3851    +  CDS            PLK4: PLK4_HUMAN - Also known as SAK, STK18. Experimental evidence at protein level: Swiss-Prot protein existence level 1. Serine/threonine-protein kinase that plays a central role in centriole duplication. Able to trigger procentriole formation on the surface of the parental centriole cylinder, leading to the recruitment of centriole biogenesis proteins such as SASS6, CENPJ/CPAP, CCP110, CEP135 and gamma-tubulin. When overexpressed, it is able to induce centrosome amplification through the simultaneous generation of multiple procentrioles adjoining each parental centriole during S phase. Phosphoryl
   3895..4119    +  polyA_signal   bGH poly(A) signal: bovine growth hormone polyadenylation signal
   4123..4144    +  promoter       SV40 promoter (fragment): SV40 enhancer and early promoter
   4165..4593    +  rep_origin     f1 ori (sequence partly withheld): f1 bacteriophage origin of replication; arrow indicates direction of (+) strand synthesis
   4607..4936    +  promoter       SV40 promoter: SV40 enhancer and early promoter
   5003..5794    +  CDS            neo: KKA2_KLEPN - Also known as kan, nptII. Experimental evidence at protein level: Swiss-Prot protein existence level 1. Resistance to kanamycin, neomycin, paromomycin, ribostamycin, butirosin and gentamicin B. From Klebsiella pneumoniae.
   5818..5976    +  CDS            ble (fragment): BLE_KLEPN - Experimental evidence at protein level: Swiss-Prot protein existence level 1. Binding protein with a strong affinity to the bleomycin family of antibiotics. Binds to CL990; an antimitotic-antibiotic compound. From Klebsiella pneumoniae.
   5971..6092    +  polyA_signal   SV40 poly(A) signal: SV40 polyadenylation signal
   6165..6181    -  protein_bind   lac operator: The lac repressor binds to the lac operator to inhibit transcription in E. coli. This inhibition can be relieved by adding lactose or isopropyl-β-D-thiogalactopyranoside (IPTG). lac repressor encoded by lacI
   6189..6219    -  promoter       lac promoter: promoter for the E. coli lac operon
   6234..6255    -  protein_bind   CAP binding site: CAP binding activates transcription in the presence of cAMP. E. coli catabolite activator protein
   6268..6360    -  CDS            lacI (fragment): lac repressor; lacI; The lac repressor binds to the lac operator to inhibit transcription in E. coli. This inhibition can be relieved by adding lactose or isopropyl-β-D-thiogalactopyranoside (IPTG).
   6543..7131    -  rep_origin     ori: high-copy-number ColE1/pMB1/pBR322/pUC origin of replication
   7302..8162    -  CDS            AmpR: β-lactamase; bla; confers resistance to ampicillin, carbenicillin, and related antibiotics
   8163..8267    -  promoter       AmpR promoter: bla
   8326..8378    -  misc_feature   bom (fragment): basis of mobility region from pBR322
