[The description below was written by a language model from this plasmid's Addgene catalogue record and pLannotate feature annotations shown in this document.]
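Description:
pcDNA3 Plk4(Sak) wt (Nigg HR9) is a mammalian expression plasmid of about 8.4 kb that encodes wild-type, full-length human polo-like kinase 4 (PLK4, also called SAK or STK18). It is built on pcDNA3.1/3x myc-A, a modified Invitrogen pcDNA3.1 backbone. In E. coli it is maintained at high copy from a ColE1/pUC-type origin under ampicillin selection (AmpR, β-lactamase), and an f1 origin is also present. For mammalian cells, a separate cassette of SV40 early promoter, neomycin phosphotransferase and SV40 poly(A) signal allows G418 selection of stable transfectants.

The PLK4 cDNA, roughly 2.9 kb, was PCR-amplified from an expressed sequence tag clone and inserted between BamHI and XhoI sites, both of which are retained. Transcription is driven by the CMV immediate-early enhancer and promoter and terminated by the bovine growth hormone poly(A) signal. A T7 promoter upstream of the coding region could support in vitro transcription. According to the catalogue fields, the backbone adds an N-terminal triple Myc epitope followed by a PreScission protease cleavage site. The tag allows detection or immunoprecipitation with anti-Myc antibodies, and the protease site allows its removal. The automated feature table does not annotate these elements separately, though there is unannotated space between the T7 promoter and the start of the PLK4 coding sequence. Repository sequencing found six extra amino acids at the extreme C-terminus relative to the reference protein, and the record states that these are not expected to affect function.

PLK4 is a serine/threonine kinase central to centriole duplication, and its overexpression induces centrosome amplification. The construct is therefore suited to transient or stable overexpression of tagged wild-type PLK4 in studies of centriole biogenesis.
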