Addgene plasmid #41165: pcDNA3 Plk4(Sak) wt (Nigg HR9)
Depositing lab: Erich Nigg. Depositing organization: University of Basel. Publication: The Polo kinase Plk4 functions in centriole duplication. Habedanck R, Stierhof YD, Wilkinson CJ, Nigg EA. Nat Cell Biol. 2005 Nov;7(11):1140-6. 10.1038/ncb1320 PubMed 16244668.
Backbone
  Vector backbone: pcDNA3.1/3x myc-A
  Backbone manufacturer: Invitrogen
  Backbone size w/o insert (bp): 5500
  Total vector size (bp): 8400
  Vector type: Mammalian Expression
  Selectable markers: Neomycin (select with G418)
Growth in bacteria
  Bacterial resistance: Ampicillin, 100 μg/mL
  Growth temperature: 37°C
  Growth strain: DH5alpha
  Copy number: High Copy
Gene/Insert
  Gene/Insert name: Plk4 (alt names: polo-like kinase 4; SAK; STK18)
  Species: H. sapiens (human)
  Insert size (bp): 2900
  Entrez Gene: PLK4 (a.k.a. MCCRP2, SAK, STK18)
  Promoter: CMV
  Tag / fusion protein: 3xMyc (N terminal on backbone); PreScission Site (N terminal on backbone)
  Cloning method: Restriction Enzyme; 5′ cloning site BamHI (not destroyed); 3′ cloning site XhoI (not destroyed)
  Sequencing primers: 5′ CMV-F; 3′ BGH-rev
Resource information
  A portion of this plasmid was derived from a plasmid made by: Human PLK4 cDNA amplified from expressed sequence tag AI561146 clone IMAGE:2210962 (RZPD, Berlin, Germany).
Terms and licenses: Academic/Nonprofit Terms; Industry Terms: Not Available to Industry
Depositor comments: Polymerase chain reaction was used to amplify full-length human PLK4 from the expressed sequence tag AI561146 clone IMAGE:2210962 (RZPD, Berlin, Germany). The cDNA was then subcloned into mammalian expression vector pcDNA3.1/3x myc-A providing an N-terminal Myc tag. Construct was verified by sequencing. Addgene NGS results found additional amino acids - ESRGPV - at the very C-terminus of the insert compared to the NCBI reference [AAX43264.1], but construct should function as described in the associated publication.
How to cite: pcDNA3 Plk4(Sak) wt (Nigg HR9) was a gift from Erich Nigg (Addgene plasmid # 41165 ; http://n2t.net/addgene:41165 ; RRID:Addgene_41165)
