>Addgene plasmid #41165 | pcDNA3 Plk4(Sak) wt (Nigg HR9) | addgene partial sequence | sequence record 55549 | CMV-F 5'-CGCAAATGGGCGGTAGGCGTG-3'
ACTAGAGAACCCACTGCTTACTGGCTTATCGAAATTAATACGACTCACTATAGGGAGACCCAAGCTGGCT
AGCGTTTAAACTTAAGCTTACCATGGAGCAGAAGCTGATCTCCGAGGAGGACCTGAACGAGCAGAAGCTG
ATCTCCGAGGAGGACCTGAACGAGCAGAAGCTGATCTCCGAGGAGGACCTGAACCTGGAGGTGCTGTTCC
AGGGACCCGGGGTACCTAGGATCCTGACCATGGCGACCTGCATCGGGGAGAAGATCGAGGATTTTAAAGT
TGGAAATCTGCTTGGTAAAGGATCATTTGCTGGTGTCTACAGAGCTGAGTCCATTCACACTGGTTTGGAA
GTTGCAATCAAAATGATAGATAAGAAAGCCATGTACAAAGCAGGAATGGTACAGAGAGTCCAAAATGAGG
TGAAAATACATTGCCAATTGAAACATCCCTCTATCTTGGAGCTTTATAACTATTTTGAAGATAGCAATTA
TGTGTATCTGGTATTAGAAATGTGCCATAATGGAGAAATGAACAGGTATCTAAAGAATAGAGTGAAACCC
TTCTCAGAAAATGAAGCTCGACACTTCATGCACCAGATCATCACAGGGATGTTGTATCTTCATTCTCATG
GTATACTACACCGGGACCTCACACTTTCTAACCTCCTACTGACTCGTAATATGAACATCAAGATTGCTGA
TTTTGGGCTGGCAACTCAACTGAAAATGCCACATGAAAAGCACTATACATTATGTGGAACTCCTAACTAC
ATTTCACCAGAAATTGCCACTCGAAGTGCACATGGCCTTGAATCTGATGT
